>Addgene plasmid #53560 | pET28a(+) 6xHis-TEV-IFIT5 | addgene partial sequence | sequence record 86173 | pBRrevBam 5'-GGTGATGTCGGCGATATAGG-3'
CTGTGGCGCCGGTGATGCCGGCCACGATGCGTCCGGCGTAGAGGATCGAGATCTCGATCCCGCGAAATTA
ATACGACTCACTATAGGGGAATTGTGAGCGGATAACAATTCCCCTCTAGAAATAATTTTGTTTAACTTTA
AGAAGGAGATATACCATGGGCAGCAGCCATCATCATCATCATCACAGCAGCGGCCTGGTGCCGCGCGGCA
GCCATATGGCTAGCAGAGAAAACCTGTATTTTCAGAGTGAAATTCGTAAGGACACCTTGAAGGCCATTCT
GTTGGAGTTAGAATGTCATTTTACATGGAATTTACTTAAGGAAGACATTGATCTGTTTGAGGTAGAAGAT
ACAATTGGGCAACAGCTTGAATTTCTTACCACAAAATCTAGACTTGCTCTTTATAACCTATTGGCCTATG
TGAAACACCTAAAAGGCCAAAATAAAGACGCCCTTGAGTGCTTGGAACAAGCAGAAGAAATAATCCAGCA
AGAACACTCAGACAAAGAAGAAGTACGAAGCCTGGTCACTTGGGGAAACTATGCCTGGGTGTATTATCAC
ATGGACCAGCTTGAAGAAGCTCAGAAGTATACAGGTAAGATAGGGAATGTCTGTAAGAAATTGTCCAGTC
CTTCTAACTACAAGTTGGAGTGTCCTGAGACTGACTGTGAGAAAGGCTGGGCACTCTTGAAATTTGGAGG
AAAGTATTATCAAAAGGCTAAAGCGGCTTTTGAGAAGGCTCTGGAAGTGGAGCCTGACAATCCAGAATTT
AACATCGGCTATGCTATCACAGTGTATCGGCTGGATGATTCTGATAGAGAAGGGTCTGTAAAGAGCTTTT
CTCTGGGGCCTTTGAGAAAGGCTGTTACCCTGAACCCAGATAACAGCTATATTAAGGTTTTTCTGGCACT
GAAGCTTCAAGATGTACATGCAGAAGCTGAAGGGGAAAAGTATATTGAAGAAATCCTGGACCAAATATCA
TCCCAGCCTTACGTCCTTCGTTATGCAGCCAAGTTCTATAGGAGAAAAAATTCCTGGAACAAAGCTCTCG
AACTTTTAAAAAAGGCCTTGGAGGTGACACCAACTTCTTCTTTCCTGCA
