>Addgene plasmid #53560 | pET28a(+) 6xHis-TEV-IFIT5 | addgene partial sequence | sequence record 86191 | T7term 5'-GCTAGTTATTGCTCAGCGG-3'
TCAGCTTCCTTTCGGGCTTTGTTAGCAGCCGGATCTCAGTGGTGGTGGTGGTGGTGCTCGAGTCATTAAA
TGGAAAGTCGGAGCTCACAGAGAGCAGTCAGGAATTCTGCATTTTCTGGATCTATCTTTTGTGCCTTCTC
ATAGTACTCAGCAGCTTGCCTCTTTTCTCCTTCCAGCTTGTAAACAAACCCTAGGGCACTTAAACTCTGC
ACATCTAAAGCATTGTGACAAAGTCTCTTGGTAGACAATTTCTTCAGAGCACTTGTCAGTTTGGTGCGAA
GGGGTGATCTGTCTTTGACCTTTAAGGCTTCTAAATAATGATGGATGGCAGTATTTTCTGATTTACGGTG
AAATTCCTGAAAGCGGCCATAGTGGTAATGGATCTGATGTTTGTGATCATCGGTTATGTTCTCCAGACGA
AGAGCTTTCCGGAAAATGTCCTCAGCATTGCTATACTGGCCTCCTTCAGCATACATGTTGGCCAGGTCTG
TGTAGGCAAATGCAAACATAGAGTCTCGTTCCATGGCTGCTTTGAAATGAAATATAGCAGATGAAATCAG
CTCATCAACCTTTAGTTTATCCTTTCCTTTAGGTCTGTTGTGTGTGGCCTTCTTGATTTGGATCATTTGT
GCCCTGTAGCAAAGTCCCATCTGGTGATGCAGGAAAGAAGAAGTTGGTGTCACCTCCAAGGCCTTTTTTA
AAAGTTCGAGAGCTTTGTTCCAGGAATTTTTTCTCCTATAGAACTTGGCTGCATAACGAAGGACGTAAGG
CTGGGATGATATTTGGTCCAGGATTTCTTCAATATACTTTTCCCCTTCAGCTTCTGCATGTACATCTTGA
AGCTTCAGTGCCAGAAAAACCTTAATA
