[The description below was written by a language model from this plasmid's Addgene catalogue record.]
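Description:
pET28a(+) 6xHis-TEV-IFIT5 is a bacterial expression plasmid built on the Novagen pET28a(+) backbone (5369 bp without insert) for producing recombinant human IFIT5, the interferon-induced protein with tetratricopeptide repeats 5 (also known as ISG58, P58 or RI58). The plasmid is selected with kanamycin, is listed as high copy, and is maintained in a standard cloning strain (DH5alpha). No feature table accompanies the record, so the origin of replication and other backbone elements are not itemised. The size of the insert is also not given.

The IFIT5 coding sequence was inserted by restriction cloning between the NheI and XhoI sites, both of which remain intact, and is transcribed from the T7 promoter. As with pET vectors in general, expression therefore depends on a host that supplies T7 RNA polymerase, rather than the cloning strain used for propagation. The protein carries an N-terminal 6xHis tag contributed by the backbone, followed by a TEV protease recognition site supplied with the insert. This arrangement allows the fusion to be captured by immobilised metal affinity chromatography and the His tag then removed by TEV cleavage, leaving IFIT5 close to its native sequence. The insert can be checked by sequencing from the flanking T7 promoter and T7 terminator primer sites.

The stated purpose is bacterial expression of IFIT5. The associated publication concerns the tRNA binding, structure and localisation of the protein, which is consistent with using the plasmid to make purified protein for biochemical and structural work.
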