Addgene plasmid #53560: pET28a(+) 6xHis-TEV-IFIT5
Purpose: bacterial expression of IFIT5
Depositing lab: Kathleen Collins. Depositing organization: University of California, Berkeley. Publication: tRNA binding, structure, and localization of the human interferon-induced protein IFIT5. Katibah GE, Lee HJ, Huizar JP, Vogan JM, Alber T, Collins K. Mol Cell. 2013 Feb 21;49(4):743-50. doi: 10.1016/j.molcel.2012.12.015. Epub 2013 Jan 11. PubMed 23317505.
Backbone
  Vector backbone: pET28a(+)
  Backbone manufacturer: Novagen
  Backbone size w/o insert (bp): 5369
  Vector type: Bacterial Expression
Growth in bacteria
  Bacterial resistance: Kanamycin, 50 μg/mL
  Growth temperature: 37°C
  Growth strain: DH5alpha
  Copy number: High Copy
Gene/Insert
  Gene/Insert name: IFIT5 (alt name: interferon-induced protein with tetratricopeptide repeats 5)
  Species: H. sapiens (human)
  Entrez Gene: IFIT5 (a.k.a. ISG58, P58, RI58)
  Promoter: T7
  Tag / fusion protein: 6xHIS (N terminal on backbone); TEV (N terminal on insert)
  Cloning method: Restriction Enzyme; 5′ cloning site NheI (not destroyed); 3′ cloning site XhoI (not destroyed)
  Sequencing primers: 5′ T7; 3′ T7 terminal
Terms and licenses: Academic/Nonprofit Terms; Industry Terms: Not Available to Industry
How to cite: pET28a(+) 6xHis-TEV-IFIT5 was a gift from Kathleen Collins (Addgene plasmid # 53560 ; http://n2t.net/addgene:53560 ; RRID:Addgene_53560)
